>Addgene plasmid #190745 | pCD86-mEGFP | addgene full sequence | sequence record 373333 | Addgene NGS Result
TAGTTATTAATAGTAATCAATTACGGGGTCATTAGTTCATAGCCCATATATGGAGTTCCGCGTTACATAA
CTTACGGTAAATGGCCCGCCTGGCTGACCGCCCAACGACCCCCGCCCATTGACGTCAATAATGACGTATG
TTCCCATAGTAACGCCAATAGGGACTTTCCATTGACGTCAATGGGTGGAGTATTTACGGTAAACTGCCCA
CTTGGCAGTACATCAAGTGTATCATATGCCAAGTACGCCCCCTATTGACGTCAATGACGGTAAATGGCCC
GCCTGGCATTATGCCCAGTACATGACCTTATGGGACTTTCCTACTTGGCAGTACATCTACGTATTAGTCA
TCGCTATTACCATGGTGATGCGGTTTTGGCAGTACATCAATGGGCGTGGATAGCGGTTTGACTCACGGGG
ATTTCCAAGTCTCCACCCCATTGACGTCAATGGGAGTTTGTTTTGGCACCAAAATCAACGGGACTTTCCA
AAATGTCGTAACAACTCCGCCCCATTGACGCAAATGGGCGGTAGGCGTGTACGGTGGGAGGTCTATATAA
GCAGAGCTGGTTTAGTGAACCGTCAGATCCGCTAGCGCTACCGGACTCAGATCTCGAGCTCAAGCTTCGA
ATTCTGCAGTCGACGGTACCGCGGGCCCGGGATCCACCGGTCGCCACCATGGGACTGAGTAACATTCTCT
TTGTGATGGCCTTCCTGCTCTCTGGTGCTGCTCCTCTGAAGATTCAAGCTTATTTCAATGAGACTGCAGA
CCTGCCATGCCAATTTGCAAACTCTCAAAACCAAAGCCTGAGTGAGCTAGTAGTATTTTGGCAGGACCAG
GAAAACTTGGTTCTGAATGAGGTATACTTAGGCAAAGAGAAATTTGACAGTGTTCATTCCAAGTATATGG
GCCGCACAAGTTTTGATTCGGACAGTTGGACCCTGAGACTTCACAATCTTCAGATCAAGGACAAGGGCTT
GTATCAATGTATCATCCATCACAAAAAGCCCACAGGAATGATTCGCATCCACCAGATGAATTCTGAACTG
TCAGTGCTTGCTAACTTCAGTCAACCTGAAATAGTACCAATTTCTAATATAACAGAAAATGTGTACATAA
ATTTGACCTGCTCATCTATACACGGTTACCCAGAACCTAAGAAGATGAGTGTTTTGCTAAGAACCAAGAA
TTCAACTATCGAGTATGATGGTATTATGCAGAAATCTCAAGATAATGTCACAGAACTGTACGACGTTTCC
ATCAGCTTGTCTGTTTCATTCCCTGATGTTACGAGCAATATGACCATCTTCTGTATTCTGGAAACTGACA
AGACGCGGCTTTTATCTTCACCTTTCTCTATAGAGCTTGAGGACCCTCAGCCTCCCCCAGACCACATTCC
TTGGATTACAGCTGTACTTCCAACAGTTATTATATGTGTGATGGTTTTCTGTCTAATTCTATGGAAATGG
AAGAAGAAGAAGCGGCCTCGCAACTCTTATAAATGTGGAACCAACACAATGGAGAGGGAAGAGAGTGAAC
AGACCAAGAAAAGAGAAAAAATCCATATACCTGAAAGATCTGATGAAACCCAGCGTGTTTTTAAAAGTTC
GAAGACATCTTCATGCGACAAAAGTGATACATGTTTTGGAGGCGGACCGGTGCCCCAGTGGGAGGGATTC
GCTGCGCTGCTGGCAACCCCGGTCGCTACTATGGTGAGCAAGGGCGAGGAGCTGTTCACCGGGGTGGTGC
CCATCCTGGTCGAGCTGGACGGCGACGTAAACGGCCACAAGTTCAGCGTGTCCGGCGAGGGCGAGGGCGA
TGCCACCTACGGCAAGCTGACCCTGAAGTTCATCTGCACCACCGGCAAGCTGCCCGTGCCCTGGCCCACC
CTCGTGACCACCCTGACCTACGGCGTGCAGTGCTTCAGCCGCTACCCCGACCACATGAAGCAGCACGACT
TCTTCAAGTCCGCCATGCCCGAAGGCTACGTCCAGGAGCGCACCATCTTCTTCAAGGACGACGGCAACTA
CAAGACCCGCGCCGAGGTGAAGTTCGAGGGCGACACCCTGGTGAACCGCATCGAGCTGAAGGGCATCGAC
TTCAAGGAGGACGGCAACATCCTGGGGCACAAGCTGGAGTACAACTACAACAGCCACAACGTCTATATCA
TGGCCGACAAGCAGAAGAACGGCATCAAGGTGAACTTCAAGATCCGCCACAACATCGAGGACGGCAGCGT
GCAGCTCGCCGACCACTACCAGCAGAACACCCCCATCGGCGACGGCCCCGTGCTGCTGCCCGACAACCAC
TACCTGAGCACCCAGTCCAAGCTGAGCAAAGACCCCAACGAGAAGCGCGATCACATGGTCCTGCTGGAGT
TCGTGACCGCCGCCGGGATCACTCTCGGCATGGACGAGCTGTACAAGTAAAGCGGCCGCGACTCTAGATC
ATAATCAGCCATACCACATTTGTAGAGGTTTTACTTGCTTTAAAAAACCTCCCACACCTCCCCCTGAACC
TGAAACATAAAATGAATGCAATTGTTGTTGTTAACTTGTTTATTGCAGCTTATAATGGTTACAAATAAAG
CAATAGCATCACAAATTTCACAAATAAAGCATTTTTTTCACTGCATTCTAGTTGTGGTTTGTCCAAACTC
ATCAATGTATCTTAAGGCGTAAATTGTAAGCGTTAATATTTTGTTAAAATTCGCGTTAAATTTTTGTTAA
ATCAGCTCATTTTTTAACCAATAGGCCGAAATCGGCAAAATCCCTTATAAATCAAAAGAATAGACCGAGA
TAGGGT
[37 nt withheld, positions 2807-2843]
AAAGAACGTGGACTCCAACGTCAAAGG
[49 nt withheld, positions 2871-2919]
T
[91 nt withheld, positions 2921-3011]
G
[124 nt withheld, positions 3013-3136]
CAGGTGGCACTTTTCGGGGAAATGTGCGCGGAACCCCTATTTGTTTATTTTTCTAAATACATTCAAATAT
GTATCCGCTCATGAGACAATAACCCTGATAAATGCTTCAATAATATTGAAAAAGGAAGAGTCCTGAGGCG
GAAAGAACCAGCTGTGGAATGTGTGTCAGTTAGGGTGTGGAAAGTCCCCAGGCTCCCCAGCAGGCAGAAG
TATGCAAAGCATGCATCTCAATTAGTCAGCAACCAGGTGTGGAAAGTCCCCAGGCTCCCCAGCAGGCAGA
AGTATGCAAAGCATGCATCTCAATTAGTCAGCAACCATAGTCCCGCCCCTAACTCCGCCCATCCCGCCCC
TAACTCCGCCCAGTTCCGCCCATTCTCCGCCCCATGGCTGACTAATTTTTTTTATTTATGCAGAGGCCGA
GGCCGCCTCGGCCTCTGAGCTATTCCAGAAGTAGTGAGGAGGCTTTTTTGGAGGCCTAGGCTTTTGCAAA
GATCGATCAAGAGACAGGATGAGGATCGTTTCGCATGATTGAACAAGATGGATTGCACGCAGGTTCTCCG
GCCGCTTGGGTGGAGAGGCTATTCGGCTATGACTGGGCACAACAGACAATCGGCTGCTCTGATGCCGCCG
TGTTCCGGCTGTCAGCGCAGGGGCGCCCGGTTCTTTTTGTCAAGACCGACCTGTCCGGTGCCCTGAATGA
ACTGCAAGACGAGGCAGCGCGGCTATCGTGGCTGGCCACGACGGGCGTTCCTTGCGCAGCTGTGCTCGAC
GTTGTCACTGAAGCGGGAAGGGACTGGCTGCTATTGGGCGAAGTGCCGGGGCAGGATCTCCTGTCATCTC
ACCTTGCTCCTGCCGAGAAAGTATCCATCATGGCTGATGCAATGCGGCGGCTGCATACGCTTGATCCGGC
TACCTGCCCATTCGACCACCAAGCGAAACATCGCATCGAGCGAGCACGTACTCGGATGGAAGCCGGTCTT
GTCGATCAGGATGATCTGGACGAAGAGCATCAGGGGCTCGCGCCAGCCGAACTGTTCGCCAGGCTCAAGG
CGAGCATGCCCGACGGCGAGGATCTCGTCGTGACCCATGGCGATGCCTGCTTGCCGAATATCATGGTGGA
AAATGGCCGCTTTTCTGGATTCATCGACTGTGGCCGGCTGGGTGTGGCGGACCGCTATCAGGACATAGCG
TTGGCTACCCGTGATATTGCTGAAGAGCTTGGCGGCGAATGGGCTGACCGCTTCCTCGTGCTTTACGGTA
TCGCCGCTCCCGATTCGCAGCGCATCGCCTTCTATCGCCTTCTTGACGAGTTCTTCTGAGCGGGACTCTG
GGGTTCGAAATGACCGACCAAGCGACGCCCAACCTGCCATCACGAGATTTCGATTCCACCGCCGCCTTCT
ATGAAAGGTTGGGCTTCGGAATCGTTTTCCGGGACGCCGGCTGGATGATCCTCCAGCGCGGGGATCTCAT
GCTGGAGTTCTTCGCCCACCCTAGGGGGAGGCTAACTGAAACACGGAAGGAGACAATACCGGAAGGAACC
CGCGCTATGACGGCAATAAAAAGACAGAATAAAACGCACGGTGTTGGGTCGTTTGTTCATAAACGCGGGG
TTCGGTCCCAGGGCTGGCACTCTGTCGATACCCCACCGAGACCCCATTGGGGCCAATACGCCCGCGTTTC
TTCCTTTTCCCCACCCCACCCCCCAAGTTCGGGTGAAGGCCCAGGGCTCGCAGCCAACGTCGGGGCGGCA
GGCCCTGCCATAGCCTCAGGTTACTCATATATACTTTAGATTGATTTAAAACTTCATTTTTAATTTAAAA
GGATCTAGGTGAAGATCCTTTTTGATAATCTCATGACCAAAATCCCTTAACGTGAGTTTTCGTTCCACTG
AGCGTCAGACCCCGTAGAAAAGATCAAAGGATCTTCTTGAGATCCTTTTTTTCTGCGCGTAATCTGCTGC
TTGCAAACAAAAAAACCACCGCTACCAGCGGTGGTTTGTTTGCCGGATCAAGAGCTACCAACTCTTTTTC
CGAAGGTAACTGGCTTCAGCAGAGCGCAGATACCAAATACTGTTCTTCTAGTGTAGCCGTAGTTAGGCCA
CCACTTCAAGAACTCTGTAGCACCGCCTACATACCTCGCTCTGCTAATCCTGTTACCAGTGGCTGCTGCC
AGTGGCGATAAGTCGTGTCTTACCGGGTTGGACTCAAGACGATAGTTACCGGATAAGGCGCAGCGGTCGG
GCTGAACGGGGGGTTCGTGCACACAGCCCAGCTTGGAGCGAACGACCTACACCGAACTGAGATACCTACA
GCGTGAGCTATGAGAAAGCGCCACGCTTCCCGAAGGGAGAAAGGCGGACAGGTATCCGGTAAGCGGCAGG
GTCGGAACAGGAGAGCGCACGAGGGAGCTTCCAGGGGGAAACGCCTGGTATCTTTATAGTCCTGTCGGGT
TTCGCCACCTCTGACTTGAGCGTCGATTTTTGTGATGCTCGTCAGGGGGGCGGAGCCTATGGAAAAACGC
CAGCAACGCGGCCTTTTTACGGTTCCTGGCCTTTTGCTGGCCTTTTGCTCACATGTTCTTTCCTGCGTTA
TCCCCTGATTCTGTGGATAACCGTATTACCGCCATGCAT
Features (pLannotate 1.2.2; 15 found; start..end, strand, type, name):
     61..364     +  enhancer       CMV enhancer: human cytomegalovirus immediate early enhancer
    365..568     +  promoter       CMV promoter: human cytomegalovirus (CMV) immediate early promoter
    591..671     +  misc_feature   MCS: multiple cloning site
    667..1647    +  CDS            CD86: CD86_HUMAN - Also known as CD28LG2. Experimental evidence at protein level: Swiss-Prot protein existence level 1. (Microbial infection) Acts as a receptor for adenovirus subgroup B. From Homo sapiens (Human).
   1711..2430    +  CDS            mEGFP: enhanced GFP with monomerizing A206K mutation (Zacharias et al., 2002) mammalian codon-optimized
   2447..2530    +  CDS            large T antigen (fragment): large T antigen from SV40 (simian virus 40)
   2553..2674    +  polyA_signal   SV40 poly(A) signal: SV40 polyadenylation signal
   2708..3136    -  rep_origin     f1 ori (sequence partly withheld): f1 bacteriophage origin of replication; arrow indicates direction of (+) strand synthesis
   3163..3267    +  promoter       AmpR promoter: bla
   3269..3626    +  promoter       SV40 promoter: SV40 enhancer and early promoter
   3661..4455    +  CDS            NeoR/KanR: aminoglycoside phosphotransferase from Tn5; aph(3')-II (or nptII); confers resistance to neomycin, kanamycin, and G418 (Geneticin®)
   4476..4628    +  CDS            ble (fragment): BLE_KLEPN - Experimental evidence at protein level: Swiss-Prot protein existence level 1. Binding protein with a strong affinity to the bleomycin family of antibiotics. Binds to CL990; an antimitotic-antibiotic compound. From Klebsiella pneumoniae.
   4687..4734    +  polyA_signal   HSV TK poly(A) signal: herpes simplex virus thymidine kinase polyadenylation signal (Cole and Stacy, 1985)
   4825..4841    -  polyA_signal   bGH poly(A) signal (fragment): bovine growth hormone polyadenylation signal
   5063..5651    +  rep_origin     ori: high-copy-number ColE1/pMB1/pBR322/pUC origin of replication
