[The description below was written by a language model from this plasmid's Addgene catalogue record and pLannotate feature annotations shown in this document.]
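Description:
pCD86-mEGFP is a mammalian expression plasmid built on the Clontech N1 backbone, the fusion-vector format in which the gene of interest sits upstream of a fluorescent protein. It is about 5.76 kb: the catalogue lists 5,756 bp and the sequenced record is 5,765 nt. In bacteria it replicates from a high-copy ColE1/pUC-type origin and is selected with kanamycin. A single Tn5 NeoR/KanR cassette provides both selections. A bacterial bla-type promoter drives it in E. coli, while the SV40 enhancer/early promoter and an HSV TK polyadenylation signal drive it in mammalian cells, where it confers G418 resistance for stable selection. An f1 origin is also present. The short large T antigen, ble and bGH poly(A) fragments in the annotation appear to be partial-match backbone remnants rather than functional parts.

The payload is the human CD86 (B7-2) coding sequence, placed just after the multiple cloning site and expressed from the CMV immediate-early enhancer and promoter. A short linker region joins it to mEGFP at the C terminus, and the transcript ends at the SV40 poly(A) signal. mEGFP is enhanced GFP carrying the A206K mutation, which reduces the protein's weak tendency to self-associate so that the tag itself contributes little to apparent oligomerization. The stated purpose is simply expression of mEGFP-tagged CD86 in mammalian cells. The associated publication concerns imaging fluorescence fluctuation spectroscopy of G protein activation, which suggests the labelled membrane protein was used in quantitative fluorescence measurements, although the record does not spell out its exact role. Portions of the plasmid were derived from two earlier deposited plasmids, and the cloning method is not recorded.
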