Addgene plasmid #190745: pCD86-mEGFP
Purpose: Expression of mEGFP-tagged CD86 in mammalian cells.
Depositing lab: Dave Piston. Depositing organization: Washington University in Saint Louis. Publication: Measuring G protein activation by spectrally resolved imaging fluorescence fluctuation spectroscopy. Foust DJ, Piston DW. Biophys J. 2025 Oct 21;124(20):3354-3365. doi: 10.1016/j.bpj.2024.08.008. Epub 2024 Aug 15. PubMed 39148292.
Backbone
  Vector backbone: N1
  Backbone manufacturer: Clontech
  Total vector size (bp): 5756
  Vector type: Mammalian Expression
  Selectable markers: Neomycin (select with G418)
Growth in bacteria
  Bacterial resistance: Kanamycin, 50 μg/mL
  Growth temperature: 37°C
  Growth strain: DH5alpha
  Copy number: Unknown
Gene/Insert
  Gene/Insert name: CD86 B7-2, B7.2, B70, CD28LG2, LAB (alt name: B7-2)
  Species: H. sapiens (human)
  GenBank ID: 942
  Entrez Gene: CD86 (a.k.a. B7-2, B7.2, B70, CD28LG2, LAB72)
  Promoter: CMV
  Tag / fusion protein: mEGFP (C terminal on insert)
  Cloning method: Unknown
  Sequencing primers: 5′ CMV-F
Resource information
  A portion of this plasmid was derived from a plasmid made by: Addgene #133858 and #98284
Terms and licenses: Academic/Nonprofit Terms; Industry Terms: Not Available to Industry
Depositor comments: Please visit https://www.biorxiv.org/content/10.1101/2021.11.03.467169v1 for bioRxiv preprint.
How to cite: pCD86-mEGFP was a gift from Dave Piston (Addgene plasmid # 190745 ; http://n2t.net/addgene:190745 ; RRID:Addgene_190745)
